Addgene plasmid #89689: pCAG-FALSE
Purpose: (Empty Backbone) pCAG promoter driving no CDS
Depositing lab: Wilson Wong. Depositing organization: Boston University Main Campus. Publication: Large-scale design of robust genetic circuits with multiple inputs and outputs for mammalian cells. Weinberg BH, Pham NT, Caraballo LD, Lozanoski T, Engel A, Bhatia S, Wong WW. Nat Biotechnol. 2017 Mar 27. doi: 10.1038/nbt.3805. PubMed 28346402.
Backbone
  Vector backbone: pCAGGS
  Vector type: Mammalian Expression, Synthetic Biology
Growth in bacteria
  Bacterial resistance: Ampicillin, 100 μg/mL
  Growth temperature: 37°C
  Growth strain: NEB Stable
  Copy number: High Copy
Terms and licenses: Academic/Nonprofit Terms; Industry Terms: Not Available to Industry
How to cite: pCAG-FALSE was a gift from Wilson Wong (Addgene plasmid # 89689 ; http://n2t.net/addgene:89689 ; RRID:Addgene_89689)
