[The description below was written by a language model from this plasmid's Addgene catalogue record and pLannotate feature annotations shown in this document.]
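Description:
pCAG-FALSE is a 4.8 kb empty mammalian expression plasmid built on the pCAGGS backbone, catalogued for mammalian expression and synthetic biology. In bacteria it is maintained by a high-copy ColE1/pUC-type origin and selected with ampicillin through a β-lactamase gene driven by its native bla promoter.

The mammalian part of the plasmid is a complete CAG expression unit with nothing placed in it. It comprises the human cytomegalovirus immediate-early enhancer, the chicken β-actin promoter and the chimeric chicken β-actin/rabbit β-globin intron, followed by the rabbit β-globin polyadenylation signal. The record states that the promoter drives no coding sequence. The only CDS-type annotation between the intron and the poly(A) signal is a short β-globin fragment matched to an orangutan HBB entry. This most likely reflects residual globin exon/3′ sequence carried in the pCAGGS terminator region rather than an intended insert.

The remaining annotations are backbone remnants: a lac promoter, operator and CAP binding site, two small lacI fragments, a fragment of the SV40 promoter, an SV40 origin of replication (which can support episomal replication in cells expressing large T antigen) and an SV40 poly(A) signal. No mammalian selection marker, reporter, tag or recombinase site is annotated.

The name and the associated work on multi-input, multi-output genetic circuits in mammalian cells suggest that it represents a constant "FALSE" (no-output) logic state. It would therefore suit use as a negative control or as filler DNA matched to CAG-driven circuit plasmids in transfections, and as a backbone for cloning a gene downstream of the CAG promoter. The record itself states only that it is an empty backbone.
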