Features (pLannotate 1.2.2; 16 found; start..end, strand, type, name):
      1..861     -  CDS            AmpR: β-lactamase; bla; confers resistance to ampicillin, carbenicillin, and related antibiotics
    862..966     -  promoter       AmpR promoter: bla
    997..1376    +  enhancer       CMV enhancer: human cytomegalovirus immediate early enhancer
   1378..1653    +  promoter       chicken β-actin promoter: No description available
   1654..2669    +  intron         chimeric intron: chimera between introns from chicken β-actin and rabbit β-globin
   2770..2841    +  CDS            HBB (fragment): HBB_PONPY - Experimental evidence at transcript level: Swiss-Prot protein existence level 2. Involved in oxygen transport from the lung to the various peripheral tissues. From Pongo pygmaeus (Bornean orangutan).
   2912..2967    +  polyA_signal   β-globin poly(A) signal: rabbit β-globin polyadenylation signal (Gil and Proudfoot, 1987)
   3352..3368    -  protein_bind   lac operator: The lac repressor binds to the lac operator to inhibit transcription in E. coli. This inhibition can be relieved by adding lactose or isopropyl-β-D-thiogalactopyranoside (IPTG). lac repressor encoded by lacI
   3376..3406    -  promoter       lac promoter: promoter for the E. coli lac operon
   3421..3442    -  protein_bind   CAP binding site: CAP binding activates transcription in the presence of cAMP. E. coli catabolite activator protein
   3455..3494    -  CDS            lacI (fragment): lac repressor; lacI; The lac repressor binds to the lac operator to inhibit transcription in E. coli. This inhibition can be relieved by adding lactose or isopropyl-β-D-thiogalactopyranoside (IPTG).
   3501..3523    +  promoter       SV40 promoter (fragment): SV40 enhancer and early promoter
   3527..3661    +  rep_origin     SV40 ori: SV40 origin of replication
   3681..3815    +  polyA_signal   SV40 poly(A) signal: SV40 polyadenylation signal
   3817..3871    -  CDS            lacI (fragment): lac repressor; lacI; The lac repressor binds to the lac operator to inhibit transcription in E. coli. This inhibition can be relieved by adding lactose or isopropyl-β-D-thiogalactopyranoside (IPTG).
   4054..4642    -  rep_origin     ori: high-copy-number ColE1/pMB1/pBR322/pUC origin of replication
>Addgene plasmid #89689 | pCAG-FALSE | depositor full sequence | sequence record 173811 | pCAG-FALSE sequence 4812 bps
TTACCAATGCTTAATCAGTGAGGCACCTATCTCAGCGATCTGTCTATTTCGTTCATCCATAGTTGCCTGA
CTCCCCGTCGTGTAGATAACTACGATACGGGAGGGCTTACCATCTGGCCCCAGTGCTGCAATGATACCGC
GAGACCCACGCTCACCGGCTCCAGATTTATCAGCAATAAACCAGCCAGCCGGAAGGGCCGAGCGCAGAAG
TGGTCCTGCAACTTTATCCGCCTCCATCCAGTCTATTAATTGTTGCCGGGAAGCTAGAGTAAGTAGTTCG
CCAGTTAATAGTTTGCGCAACGTTGTTGCCATTGCTACAGGCATCGTGGTGTCACGCTCGTCGTTTGGTA
TGGCTTCATTCAGCTCCGGTTCCCAACGATCAAGGCGAGTTACATGATCCCCCATGTTGTGCAAAAAAGC
GGTTAGCTCCTTCGGTCCTCCGATCGTTGTCAGAAGTAAGTTGGCCGCAGTGTTATCACTCATGGTTATG
GCAGCACTGCATAATTCTCTTACTGTCATGCCATCCGTAAGATGCTTTTCTGTGACTGGTGAGTACTCAA
CCAAGTCATTCTGAGAATAGTGTATGCGGCGACCGAGTTGCTCTTGCCCGGCGTCAATACGGGATAATAC
CGCGCCACATAGCAGAACTTTAAAAGTGCTCATCATTGGAAAACGTTCTTCGGGGCGAAAACTCTCAAGG
ATCTTACCGCTGTTGAGATCCAGTTCGATGTAACCCACTCGTGCACCCAACTGATCTTCAGCATCTTTTA
CTTTCACCAGCGTTTCTGGGTGAGCAAAAACAGGAAGGCAAAATGCCGCAAAAAAGGGAATAAGGGCGAC
ACGGAAATGTTGAATACTCATACTCTTCCTTTTTCAATATTATTGAAGCATTTATCAGGGTTATTGTCTC
ATGAGCGGATACATATTTGAATGTATTTAGAAAAATAAACAAATAGGGGTTCCGCGCACATTTCCCCGAA
AAGTGCCACCTGGGTCGACATTGATTATTGACTAGTTATTAATAGTAATCAATTACGGGGTCATTAGTTC
ATAGCCCATATATGGAGTTCCGCGTTACATAACTTACGGTAAATGGCCCGCCTGGCTGACCGCCCAACGA
CCCCCGCCCATTGACGTCAATAATGACGTATGTTCCCATAGTAACGCCAATAGGGACTTTCCATTGACGT
CAATGGGTGGAGTATTTACGGTAAACTGCCCACTTGGCAGTACATCAAGTGTATCATATGCCAAGTACGC
CCCCTATTGACGTCAATGACGGTAAATGGCCCGCCTGGCATTATGCCCAGTACATGACCTTATGGGACTT
TCCTACTTGGCAGTACATCTACGTATTAGTCATCGCTATTACCATGGTCGAGGTGAGCCCCACGTTCTGC
TTCACTCTCCCCATCTCCCCCCCCTCCCCACCCCCAATTTTGTATTTATTTATTTTTTAATTATTTTGTG
CAGCGATGGGGGCGGGGGGGGGGGGGGCGCGCGCCAGGCGGGGCGGGGCGGGGCGAGGGGCGGGGCGGGG
CGAGGCGGAAAGGTGCGGCGGCAGCCAATCAGAGCGGCGCGCTCCGAAAGTTTCCTTTTATGGCGAGGCG
GCGGCGGCGGCGGCCCTATAAAAAGCGAAGCGCGCGGCGGGCGGGAGTCGCTGCGTTGCCTTCGCCCCGT
GCCCCGCTCCGCGCCGCCTCGCGCCGCCCGCCCCGGCTCTGACTGACCGCGTTACTCCCACAGGTGAGCG
GGCGGGACGGCCCTTCTCCTCCGGGCTGTAATTAGCGCTTGGTTTAATGACGGCTCGTTTCTTTTCTGTG
GCTGCGTGAAAGCCTTAAAGGGCTCCGGGAGGGCCCTTTGTGCGGGGGGGAGCGGCTCGGGGGGTGCGTG
CGTGTGTGTGTGCGTGGGGAGCGCCGCGTGCGGCTCCGCGCTGCCCGGCGGCTGTGAGCGCTGCGGGCGC
GGCGCGGGGCTTTGTGCGCTCCGCAGTGTGCGCGAGGGGAGCGCGGCCGGGGGCGGTGCCCCGCGGTGCG
GGGGGGGCTGCGAGGGGAACAAAGGCTGCGTGCGGGGTGTGTGCGTGGGGGGGTGAGCAGGGGGTGTGGG
CGCGGCGGTCGGGCTGTAACCCCCCCCTGCACCCCCCTCCCCGAGTTGCTGAGCACGGCCCGGCTTCGGG
TGCGGGGCTCCGTACGGGGCGTGGCGCGGGGCTCGCCGTGCCGGGCGGGGGGTGGCGGCAGGTGGGGGTG
CCGGGCGGGGCGGGGCCGCCTCGGGCCGGGGAGGGCTCGGGGGAGGGGCGCGGCGGCCCCCGGAGCGCCG
GCGGCTGTCGAGGCGCGGCGAGCCGCAGCCATTGCCTTTTATGGTAATCGTGCGAGAGGGCGCAGGGACT
TCCTTTGTCCCAAATCTGTGCGGAGCCGAAATCTGGGAGGCGCCGCCGCACCCCCTCTAGCGGGCGCGGG
GCGAAGCGGTGCGGCGCCGGCAGGAAGGAAATGGGCGGGGAGGGCCTTCGTGCGTCGCCGCGCCGCCGTC
CCCTTCTCCCTCTCCAGCCTCGGGGCTGTCCGCGGGGGGACGGCTGCCTTCGGGGGGGACGGGGCAGGGC
GGGGTTCGGCTTCTGGCGTGTGACCGGCGGCTCTAGAGCCTCTGCTAACCATGTTCATGCCTTCTTCTTT
TTCCTACAGCTCCTGGGCAACGTGCTGGTTATTGTGCTGTCTCATCATTTTGGCAAAGAATTGATTAATT
CGAGCGAACGCGTCGACGGACCGGTTTCACGGCGGCCGCACTCCTCAGGTGCAGGCTGCCTATCAGAAGG
TGGTGGCTGGTGTGGCCAATGCCCTGGCTCACAAATACCACTGAGATCTTTTTCCCTCTGCCAAAAATTA
TGGGGACATCATGAAGCCCCTTGAGCATCTGACTTCTGGCTAATAAAGGAAATTTATTTTCATTGCAATA
GTGTGTTGGAATTTTTTGTGTCTCTCACTCGGAAGGACATATGGGAGGGCAAATCATTTAAAACATCAGA
ATGAGTATTTGGTTTAGAGTTTGGCAACATATGCCCATATGCTGGCTGCCATGAACAAAGGTTGGCTATA
AAGAGGTCATCAGTATATGAAACAGCCCCCTGCTGTCCATTCCTTATTCCATAGAAAAGCCTTGACTTGA
GGTTAGATTTTTTTTATATTTTGTTTTGTGTTATTTTTTTCTTTAACATCCCTAAAATTTTCCTTACATG
TTTTACTAGCCAGATTTTTCCTCCTCTCCTGACTACTCCCAGTCATAGCTGTCCCTCTTCTCTTATGGAG
ATCCCTCGACCTGCAGCCCAAGCTTGGCGTAATCATGGTCATAGCTGTTTCCTGTGTGAAATTGTTATCC
GCTCACAATTCCACACAACATACGAGCCGGAAGCATAAAGTGTAAAGCCTGGGGTGCCTAATGAGTGAGC
TAACTCACATTAATTGCGTTGCGCTCACTGCCCGCTTTCCAGTCGGGAAACCTGTCGTGCCAGCGGATCC
GCATCTCAATTAGTCAGCAACCATAGTCCCGCCCCTAACTCCGCCCAGTTCCGCCCATTCTCCGCCCCAT
GGCTGACTAATTTTTTTTATTTATGCAGAGGCCGAGGCCGCCTCGGCCTCTGAGCTATTCCAGAAGTAGT
GAGGAGGCTTTTTTGGAGGCCTAGGCTTTTGCAAAAAGCTAACTTGTTTATTGCAGCTTATAATGGTTAC
AAATAAAGCAATAGCATCACAAATTTCACAAATAAAGCATTTTTTTCACTGCATTCTAGTTGTGGTTTGT
CCAAACTCATCAATGTATCTTATCATGTCTGGATCCGCTGCATTAATGAATCGGCCAACGCGCGGGGAGA
GGCGGTTTGCGTATTGGGCGCTCTTCCGCTTCCTCGCTCACTGACTCGCTGCGCTCGGTCGTTCGGCTGC
GGCGAGCGGTATCAGCTCACTCAAAGGCGGTAATACGGTTATCCACAGAATCAGGGGATAACGCAGGAAA
GAACATGTGAGCAAAAGGCCAGCAAAAGGCCAGGAACCGTAAAAAGGCCGCGTTGCTGGCGTTTTTCCAT
AGGCTCCGCCCCCCTGACGAGCATCACAAAAATCGACGCTCAAGTCAGAGGTGGCGAAACCCGACAGGAC
TATAAAGATACCAGGCGTTTCCCCCTGGAAGCTCCCTCGTGCGCTCTCCTGTTCCGACCCTGCCGCTTAC
CGGATACCTGTCCGCCTTTCTCCCTTCGGGAAGCGTGGCGCTTTCTCATAGCTCACGCTGTAGGTATCTC
AGTTCGGTGTAGGTCGTTCGCTCCAAGCTGGGCTGTGTGCACGAACCCCCCGTTCAGCCCGACCGCTGCG
CCTTATCCGGTAACTATCGTCTTGAGTCCAACCCGGTAAGACACGACTTATCGCCACTGGCAGCAGCCAC
TGGTAACAGGATTAGCAGAGCGAGGTATGTAGGCGGTGCTACAGAGTTCTTGAAGTGGTGGCCTAACTAC
GGCTACACTAGAAGAACAGTATTTGGTATCTGCGCTCTGCTGAAGCCAGTTACCTTCGGAAAAAGAGTTG
GTAGCTCTTGATCCGGCAAACAAACCACCGCTGGTAGCGGTGGTTTTTTTGTTTGCAAGCAGCAGATTAC
GCGCAGAAAAAAAGGATCTCAAGAAGATCCTTTGATCTTTTCTACGGGGTCTGACGCTCAGTGGAACGAA
AACTCACGTTAAGGGATTTTGGTCATGAGATTATCAAAAAGGATCTTCACCTAGATCCTTTTAAATTAAA
AATGAAGTTTTAAATCAATCTAAAGTATATATGAGTAAACTTGGTCTGACAG
