>Addgene plasmid #89689 | pCAG-FALSE | addgene partial sequence | sequence record 177132 | Addgene Partial NGS Result
TGCACCCCCCTCCCCGAGTTGCTGAGCACGGCCCGGCTTCGGGTGCGGGGCTCCGTACGGGGCGTGGCGC
GGGGCTCGCCGTGCCGGGCGGGGGGTGGCGGCAGGTGGGGGTGCCGGGCGGGGCGGGGCCGCCTCGGGCC
GGGGAGGGCTCGGGGGAGGGGCGCGGCGGCCCCCGGAGCGCCGGCGGCTGTCGAGGCGCGGCGAGCCGCA
GCCATTGCCTTTTATGGTAATCGTGCGAGAGGGCGCAGGGACTTCCTTTGTCCCAAATCTGTGCGGAGCC
GAAATCTGGGAGGCGCCGCCGCACCCCCTCTAGCGGGCGCGGGGCGAAGCGGTGCGGCGCCGGCAGGAAG
GAAATGGGCGGGGAGGGCCTTCGTGCGTCGCCGCGCCGCCGTCCCCTTCTCCCTCTCCAGCCTCGGGGCT
GTCCGCGGGGGGACGGCTGCCTTCGGGGGGGACGGGGCAGGGCGGGGTTCGGCTTCTGGCGTGTGACCGG
CGGCTCTAGAGCCTCTGCTAACCATGTTCATGCCTTCTTCTTTTTCCTACAGCTCCTGGGCAACGTGCTG
GTTATTGTGCTGTCTCATCATTTTGGCAAAGAATTGATTAATTCGAGCGAACGCGTCGACGGACCGGTTT
CACGGCGGCCGCACTCCTCAGGTGCAGGCTGCCTATCAGAAGGTGGTGGCTGGTGTGGCCAATGCCCTGG
CTCACAAATACCACTGAGATCTTTTTCCCTCTGCCAAAAATTATGGGGACATCATGAAGCCCCTTGAGCA
TCTGACTTCTGGCTAATAAAGGAAATTTATTTTCATTGCAATAGTGTGTTGGAATTTTTTGTGTCTCTCA
CTCGGAAGGACATATGGGAGGGCAAATCATTTAAAACATCAGAATGAGTATTTGGTTTAGAGTTTGGCAA
CATATGCCCATATGCTGGCTGCCATGAACAAAGGTTGGCTATAAAGAGGTCATCAGTATATGAAACAGCC
CCCTGCTGTCCATTCCTTATTCCATAGAAAAGCCTTGACTTGAGGTTAGATTTTTTTTATATTTTGTTTT
GTGTTATTTTTTTCTTTAACATCCCTAAAATTTTCCTTACATGTTTTACTAGCCAGATTTTTCCTCCTCT
CCTGACTACTCCCAGTCATAGCTGTCCCTCTTCTCTTATGGAGATCCCTCGACCTGCAGCCCAAGCTTGG
CGTAATCATGGTCATAGCTGTTTCCTGTGTGAAATTGTTATCCGCTCACAATTCCACACAACATACGAGC
CGGAAGCATAAAGTGTAAAGCCTGGGGTGCCTAATGAGTGAGCTAACTCACATTAATTGCGTTGCGCTCA
CTGCCCGCTTTCCAGTCGGGAAACCTGTCGTGCCAGCGGATCCGCATCTCAATTAGTCAGCAACCATAGT
CCCGCCCCTAACTCCGCCCAGTTCCGCCCATTCTCCGCCCCATGGCTGACTAATTTTTTTTATTTATGCA
GAGGCCGAGGCCGCCTCGGCCTCTGAGCTATTCCAGAAGTAGTGAGGAGGCTTTTTTGGAGGCCTAGGCT
TTTGCAAAAAGCTAACTTGTTTATTGCAGCTTATAATGGTTACAAATAAAGCAATAGCATCACAAATTTC
ACAAATAAAGCATTTTTTTCACTGCATTCTAGTTGTGGTTTGTCCAAACTCATCAATGTATCTTATCATG
TCTGGATCCGCTGCATTAATGAATCGGCCAACGCGCGGGGAGAGGCGGTTTGCGTATTGGGCGCTCTTCC
GCTTCCTCGCTCACTGACTCGCTGCGCTCGGTCGTTCGGCTGCGGCGAGCGGTATCAGCTCACTCAAAGG
CGGTAATACGGTTATCCACAGAATCAGGGGATAACGCAGGAAAGAACATGTGAGCAAAAGGCCAGCAAAA
GGCCAGGAACCGTAAAAAGGCCGCGTTGCTGGCGTTTTTCCATAGGCTCCGCCCCCCTGACGAGCATCAC
AAAAATCGACGCTCAAGTCAGAGGTGGCGAAACCCGACAGGACTATAAAGATACCAGGCGTTTCCCCCTG
GAAGCTCCCTCGTGCGCTCTCCTGTTCCGACCCTGCCGCTTACCGGATACCTGTCCGCCTTTCTCCCTTC
GGGAAGCGTGGCGCTTTCTCATAGCTCACGCTGTAGGTATCTCAGTTCGGTGTAGGTCGTTCGCTCCAAG
CTGGGCTGTGTGCACGAACCCCCCGTTCAGCCCGACCGCTGCGCCTTATCCGGTAACTATCGTCTTGAGT
CCAACCCGGTAAGACACGACTTATCGCCACTGGCAGCAGCCACTGGTAACAGGATTAGCAGAGCGAGGTA
TGTAGGCGGTGCTACAGAGTTCTTGAAGTGGTGGCCTAACTACGGCTACACTAGAAGAACAGTATTTGGT
ATCTGCGCTCTGCTGAAGCCAGTTACCTTCGGAAAAAGAGTTGGTAGCTCTTGATCCGGCAAACAAACCA
CCGCTGGTAGCGGTGGTTTTTTTGTTTGCAAGCAGCAGATTACGCGCAGAAAAAAAGGATCTCAAGAAGA
TCCTTTGATCTTTTCTACGGGGTCTGACGCTCAGTGGAACGAAAACTCACGTTAAGGGATTTTGGTCATG
AGATTATCAAAAAGGATCTTCACCTAGATCCTTTTAAATTAAAAATGAAGTTTTAAATCAATCTAAAGTA
TATATGAGTAAACTTGGTCTGACAGTTACCAATGCTTAATCAGTGAGGCACCTATCTCAGCGATCTGTCT
ATTTCGTTCATCCATAGTTGCCTGACTCCCCGTCGTGTAGATAACTACGATACGGGAGGGCTTACCATCT
GGCCCCAGTGCTGCAATGATACCGCGAGACCCACGCTCACCGGCTCCAGATTTATCAGCAATAAACCAGC
CAGCCGGAAGGGCCGAGCGCAGAAGTGGTCCTGCAACTTTATCCGCCTCCATCCAGTCTATTAATTGTTG
CCGGGAAGCTAGAGTAAGTAGTTCGCCAGTTAATAGTTTGCGCAACGTTGTTGCCATTGCTACAGGCATC
GTGGTGTCACGCTCGTCGTTTGGTATGGCTTCATTCAGCTCCGGTTCCCAACGATCAAGGCGAGTTACAT
GATCCCCCATGTTGTGCAAAAAAGCGGTTAGCTCCTTCGGTCCTCCGATCGTTGTCAGAAGTAAGTTGGC
CGCAGTGTTATCACTCATGGTTATGGCAGCACTGCATAATTCTCTTACTGTCATGCCATCCGTAAGATGC
TTTTCTGTGACTGGTGAGTACTCAACCAAGTCATTCTGAGAATAGTGTATGCGGCGACCGAGTTGCTCTT
GCCCGGCGTCAATACGGGATAATACCGCGCCACATAGCAGAACTTTAAAAGTGCTCATCATTGGAAAACG
TTCTTCGGGGCGAAAACTCTCAAGGATCTTACCGCTGTTGAGATCCAGTTCGATGTAACCCACTCGTGCA
CCCAACTGATCTTCAGCATCTTTTACTTTCACCAGCGTTTCTGGGTGAGCAAAAACAGGAAGGCAAAATG
CCGCAAAAAAGGGAATAAGGGCGACACGGAAATGTTGAATACTCATACTCTTCCTTTTTCAATATTATTG
AAGCATTTATCAGGGTTATTGTCTCATGAGCGGATACATATTTGAATGTATTTAGAAAAATAAACAAATA
GGGGTTCCGCGCACATTTCCCCGAAAAGTGCCACCTGGGTCGACATTGATTATTGACTAGTTATTAATAG
TAATCAATTACGGGGTCATTAGTTCATAGCCCATATATGGAGTTCCGCGTTACATAACTTACGGTAAATG
GCCCGCCTGGCTGACCGCCCAACGACCCCCGCCCATTGACGTCAATAATGACGTATGTTCCCATAGTAAC
GCCAATAGGGACTTTCCATTGACGTCAATGGGTGGAGTATTTACGGTAAACTGCCCACTTGGCAGTACAT
CAAGTGTATCATATGCCAAGTACGCCCCCTATTGACGTCAATGACGGTAAATGGCCCGCCTGGCATTATG
CCCAGTACATGACCTTATGGGACTTTCCTACTTGGCAGTACATCTACGTATTAGTCATCGCTATTACCAT
GGTCGAGGTGAGCCCCACGTTCTGCTTCACTCTCCCCATCTCCCC
